>Addgene plasmid #203047 | Salsa-BC206-P3B2 | addgene full sequence | sequence record 421395 | Addgene NGS Result
AGCGCCCAATACGCAAACCGCCTCTCCCCGCGCGTTGGCCGATTCATTAATGCAGTCGAGGGATCTCCAT
AAGAGAAGAGGGACAGCTATGACTGGGAGTAGTCAGGAGAGGAGGAAAAATCTGGCTAGTAAAACATGTA
AGGAAAATTTTAGGGATGTTAAAGAAAAAAATAACACAAAACAAAATATAAAAAAAATCTAACCTCAAGT
CAAGGCTTTTCTATGGAATAAGGAATGGACAGCAGGGGGCTGTTTCATATACTGATGACCTCTTTATAGC
CAACCTTTGTTCATGGCAGCCAGCATATGGGCATATGTTGCCAAACTCTAAACCAAATACTCATTCTGAT
GTTTTAAATGATTTGCCCTCCCATATGTCCTTCCGAGTGAGAGACACAAAAAATTCCAACACACTATTGC
AATGAAAATAAATTTCCTTTATTAGCCAGAAGTCAGATGCTCAAGGGGCTTCATGATGTCCCCATAATTT
TTGGCAGAGGGAAAAAGATCGATCTCAGTGGTATTTGTGAGCCAGGGCATTGGCCACACCAGCCACCACC
TTCTGATAGGCAGCCTGCACCTGAGGAGTGAATTCTTTGCCAAAATGATGAGACAGCACAACAACCAGCA
CGTTGCCCAGGAGCTGTAGGAAAGAGAAGAAGGCATGAACATGGTTAGCAGAGGGGCCCGGTTTGGACTC
AGAGTATTTTATCCTCATCTCAAACAGTGTATATCATTGTAACCATAAAGAGAAAGGCAGGATGATGACC
AGGGTGTAGTTGTTTCTACCAATAAGAATATTTCCACGCCAGCCAGAATTTATATGCAGAAATATTCTAC
CTTATCATTTAATTATAACAATTGTTCTCTAAAACTGTGCTGAAGTACAATATAATATACCCTGATTGCC
TTGAAAAAAAAGTGATTAGAGAAAGTACTTACAATCTGACAAATAAACAAAAGTGAATTTAAAAATTCGT
TACAAATGCAAGCTAAAGTTTAACGAAAAAGTTACAGAAAATGAAAAGAAAATAAGAGGAGACAATGGTT
GTCAACAGAGTAGAAAGTGAAAGAAACAAAATTATCATGAGGGTCCATGGTGATACAAGGGACATCTTCC
CATTCTAAACAACACCCTGAAAACTTTGCCCCCTCCATATAACATGAATTTTACAATAGCGAAAAAGAAA
GAACAATCAAGGGTCCCCAAACTCACCCTGAAGTTCTCAGCTCTAGAGATATCGTCGAGGCCGCGCTAGC
GTTTAAACTGTCGACCTTAATTAAGAGATCTGCTCGAGGCGCGTCAGCTGACTAGAGGATCCCCGGGTAC
CGAGCTCGAATTCGGGGCCGCGGAGGCTGGATCGGTCCCGGTGTCTTCTATGGAGGTCAAAACAGCGTGG
ATGGCGTCTCCAGGCGATCTGACGGTTCACTAAACGAGCTCTGCTTATATAGGCCTCCCACCGTACACGC
CTACCTCGACCCGGGTACCGAGCTCGACTTTCACTTTTCTCTATCACTGATAGGGAGTGGTAAACTCGAC
TTTCACTTTTCTCTATCACTGATAGGGAGTGGTAAACTCGACTTTCACTTTTCTCTATCACTGATAGGGA
GTGGTAAACTCGACTTTCACTTTTCTCTATCACTGATAGGGAGTGGTAAACTCGACTTTCACTTTTCTCT
ATCACTGATAGGGAGTGGTAAACTCGACCTATATAAGCAGAGCTCGTTTAGTGAACCGTCAGATCGCCTG
GAGACGCCATCCACGCTGTTTTGACCTCCATAGAAGACACCGGGACCGATCCAGCCTCCGCGGCCCCGAA
TTCCTGCAGCGGCCGCTCTAGAACTAGTGGATCCCCGCGGATGGTGAGCAAGGGCGAGGAGCTGTTCACC
GGGGTGGTGCCCATCCTGGTCGAGCTGGACGGCGACGTAAACGGCCACAAGTTCAGCGTGTCCGGCGAGG
GCGAGGGCGATGCCACCTACGGCAAGCTGACCCTGAAGTTCATCTGCACCACCGGCAAGCTGCCCGTGCC
CTGGCCCACCCTCGTGACCACCCTGACCTACGGCGTGCAGTGCTTCAGCCGCTACCCCGACCACATGAAG
CAGCACGACTTCTTCAAGTCCGCCATGCCCGAAGGCTACGTCCAGGAGCGCACCATCTTCTTCAAGGACG
ACGGCAACTACAAGACCCGCGCCGAGGTGAAGTTCGAGGGCGACACCCTGGTGAACCGCATCGAGCTGAA
GGGCATCGACTTCAAGGAGGACGGCAACATCCTGGGGCACAAGCTGGAGTACAACTACAACAGCCACAAC
GTCTATATCATGGCCGACAAGCAGAAGAACGGCATCAAGGTGAACTTCAAGATCCGCCACAACATCGAGG
ACGGCAGCGTGCAGCTCGCCGACCACTACCAGCAGAACACCCCCATCGGCGACGGCCCCGTGCTGCTGCC
CGACAACCACTACCTGAGCACCCAGTCCGCCCTGAGCAAAGACCCCAACGAGAAGCGCGATCACATGGTC
CTGCTGGAGTTCGTGACCGCCGCCGGGATCACTCTCGGCATGGACGAGCTGTACAAGTAACCCTGTGACG
GAATTCGATATCAAGCTTGTCGACCTAGTTCTAGAGGATCCAGACATGATAAGATACATTGATGAGTTTG
GACAAACCACAACTAGAATGCAGTGAAAAAAATGCTTTATTTGTGAAATTTGTGATGCTATTGCTTTATT
TGTAACCATTATAAGCTGCAATAAACAAGTTAACAACAACAATTGCATTCATTTTATGTTTCAGGTTCAG
GGGGAGGTGTGGGAGGTTTTTTAAAGCAAGTAAAACCTCTACAAATGTGGTATGGCTGATTATGATCCTG
CAAGCCTCGTCGTCCTGGCCGGACCACGCTATCTGTGCAAGGTCCCCGGCCCCGGACGCGCGCTCCATGA
GCAGAGCGCCCGCCGCCGAGGCGAAGACTCGGGCGGCGCCCTGCCCGTCCCACCAGGTCAACAGGCGGTA
ACCGGCCTCTTCATCGGGAATGCGCGCGACCTTCAGCATCGCCGGCATGTCCCCCTGGCGGACGGGAAGT
ATCCAGCTCGACCAAGCTGGCCGCGTCGAGTGAAGACGAAAGGGCCTCGTGATACGCCTATTTTTATAGG
TTAATGTCATGATAATAATGGTTTCTTAGACGTCAGGTGGCACTTTTCGGGGAAATGTGCGCGGAACCCC
TATTTGTTTATTTTTCTAAATACATTCAAATATGTATCCGCTCATGAGACAATAACCCTGATAAATGCTT
CAATAATATTGAAAAAGGAAGAGTATGAGTATTCAACATTTCCGTGTCGCCCTTATTCCCTTTTTTGCGG
CATTTTGCCTTCCTGTTTTTGCTCACCCAGAAACGCTGGTGAAAGTAAAAGATGCTGAAGATCAGTTGGG
TGCACGAGTGGGTTACATCGAACTGGATCTCAACAGCGGTAAGATCCTTGAGAGTTTTCGCCCCGAAGAA
CGTTTTCCAATGATGAGCACTTTTAAAGTTCTGCTATGTGGCGCGGTATTATCCCGTGTTGACGCCGGGC
AAGAGCAACTCGGTCGCCGCATACACTATTCTCAGAATGACTTGGTTGAGTACTCACCAGTCACAGAAAA
GCATCTTACGGATGGCATGACAGTAAGAGAATTATGCAGTGCTGCCATAACCATGAGTGATAACACTGCG
GCCAACTTACTTCTGACAACGATCGGAGGACCGAAGGAGCTAACCGCTTTTTTGCACAACATGGGGGATC
ATGTAACTCGCCTTGATCGTTGGGAACCGGAGCTGAATGAAGCCATACCAAACGACGAGCGTGACACCAC
GATGCCTGTAGCAATGGCAACAACGTTGCGCAAACTATTAACTGGCGAACTACTTACTCTAGCTTCCCGG
CAACAATTAATAGACTGGATGGAGGCGGATAAAGTTGCAGGACCACTTCTGCGCTCGGCCCTTCCGGCTG
GCTGGTTTATTGCTGATAAATCTGGAGCCGGTGAGCGTGGGTCTCGCGGTATCATTGCAGCACTGGGGCC
AGATGGTAAGCCCTCCCGTATCGTAGTTATCTACACGACGGGGAGTCAGGCAACTATGGATGAACGAAAT
AGACAGATCGCTGAGATAGGTGCCTCACTGATTAAGCATTGGTAACTGTCAGACCAAGTTTACTCATATA
TACTTTAGATTGATTTAAAACTTCATTTTTAATTTAAAAGGATCTAGGTGAAGATCCTTTTTGATAATCT
CATGACCAAAATCCCTTAACGTGAGTTTTCGTTCCACTGAGCGTCAGACCCCGTAGAAAAGATCAAAGGA
TCTTCTTGAGATCCTTTTTTTCTGCGCGTAATCTGCTGCTTGCAAACAAAAAAACCACCGCTACCAGCGG
TGGTTTGTTTGCCGGATCAAGAGCTACCAACTCTTTTTCCGAAGGTAACTGGCTTCAGCAGAGCGCAGAT
ACCAAATACTGTTCTTCTAGTGTAGCCGTAGTTAGGCCACCACTTCAAGAACTCTGTAGCACCGCCTACA
TACCTCGCTCTGCTAATCCTGTTACCAGTGGCTGCTGCCAGTGGCGATAAGTCGTGTCTTACCGGGTTGG
ACTCAAGACGATAGTTACCGGATAAGGCGCAGCGGTCGGGCTGAACGGGGGGTTCGTGCACACAGCCCAG
CTTGGAGCGAACGACCTACACCGAACTGAGATACCTACAGCGTGAGCTATGAGAAAGCGCCACGCTTCCC
GAAGGGAGAAAGGCGGACAGGTATCCGGTAAGCGGCAGGGTCGGAACAGGAGAGCGCACGAGGGAGCTTC
CAGGGGGAAACGCCTGGTATCTTTATAGTCCTGTCGGGTTTCGCCACCTCTGACTTGAGCGTCGATTTTT
GTGATGCTCGTCAGGGGGGCGGAGCCTATGGAAAAACGCCAGCAACGCGGCCTTTTTACGGTTCCTGGCC
TTTTGCTGGCCTTTTGCTCACATGTTCTTTCCTGCGTTATCCCCTGATTCTGTGGATAACCGTATTACCG
CCTTTGAGTGAGCTGATACCGCTCGCCGCAGCCGAACGACCGAGCGCAGCGAGTCAGTGAGCGAGGAAGC
GGAAG
Features (pLannotate 1.2.2; 17 found; start..end, strand, type, name):
      2..55      +  CDS            lacI (fragment): lac repressor; lacI; The lac repressor binds to the lac operator to inhibit transcription in E. coli. This inhibition can be relieved by adding lactose or isopropyl-β-D-thiogalactopyranoside (IPTG).
    388..443     -  polyA_signal   β-globin poly(A) signal: rabbit β-globin polyadenylation signal (Gil and Proudfoot, 1987)
    518..640     -  CDS            HBB: HBB_COLGU - Experimental evidence at transcript level: Swiss-Prot protein existence level 2. Involved in oxygen transport from the lung to the various peripheral tissues. From Colobus guereza (Mantled guereza) (Eastern black-and-white colobus monkey).
    644..1216    -  intron         β-globin intron: intron from rabbit β-globin gene
   1312..1343    -  misc_feature   MCS (fragment): pUC18/19 multiple cloning site
   1437..1475    -  promoter       minimal CMV promoter: human cytomegalovirus (CMV) immediate early promoter
   1493..1708    -  protein_bind   tetracycline response element (fragment): contains seven copies of the tetracycline operator tetO tetracycline repressor TetR
   1708..1753    +  promoter       TRE3GV promoter (fragment): 3rd-generation Tet-responsive promoter that can be activated by binding of Tet-On® 3G, optimized for retroviral and lentiviral vectors
   1829..1856    +  misc_feature   MCS (fragment): pBluescript multiple cloning site
   1861..2580    +  CDS            EGFP: the original enhanced GFP (Yang et al., 1996) mammalian codon-optimized
   2590..2613    +  misc_feature   MCS (fragment): pBluescript multiple cloning site
   2627..2761    -  polyA_signal   SV40 poly(A) signal: SV40 polyadenylation signal
   2784..2867    -  CDS            large T antigen (fragment): large T antigen from SV40 (simian virus 40)
   2861..3091    -  CDS            str (fragment): STR_KLEPN - Protein inferred from homology: Swiss-Prot protein existence level 3. The aminoglycoside phosphotransferases achieve inactivation of their antibiotic substrates by phosphorylation. From Klebsiella pneumoniae.
   3210..3314    +  promoter       AmpR promoter: bla
   3315..4175    +  CDS            AmpR: β-lactamase; bla; confers resistance to ampicillin, carbenicillin, and related antibiotics
   4346..4934    +  rep_origin     ori: high-copy-number ColE1/pMB1/pBR322/pUC origin of replication
