[The description below was written by a language model from this plasmid's Addgene catalogue record and pLannotate feature annotations shown in this document.]
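Description:
Salsa-BC206-P3B2 is a mammalian expression reporter plasmid of about 5.1 kb, built on the pCER206 backbone. It is one member of a set of barcoded reporters made for PRESTO-Salsa, a highly multiplexed assay for screening bioactivity across G protein-coupled receptors. In E. coli it is propagated through a high-copy ColE1/pUC-type origin and selected with ampicillin through the β-lactamase gene and its native promoter.

The payload is a synthetic 730 bp EGFP/BC206 insert, placed between BsrGI and HindIII sites and controlled by a tetracycline response element. The annotation shows a bidirectional-looking arrangement around a central array of tetO repeats. On one side, a TRE3G-type minimal promoter fragment drives the mammalian codon-optimized EGFP coding sequence, which is followed by a short polylinker remnant. The cloning sites suggest that the BC206 barcode lies in this region, at the 3′ end of EGFP, but the feature table does not annotate the barcode itself. An SV40 polyadenylation signal lies downstream, although it is annotated on the opposite strand. On the other side of the tetO array, a minimal CMV promoter points toward a polylinker fragment, a rabbit β-globin intron with flanking exon sequence, and a β-globin poly(A) signal. No coding sequence is annotated in that arm. The short lacI, SV40 large T antigen and aminoglycoside phosphotransferase fragments appear to be backbone remnants.

Transcription from the TRE requires a tetracycline-controlled transactivator supplied in trans, which this plasmid does not encode. When that activator is present, an EGFP transcript carrying the unique barcode is produced. In a pooled format, the barcode should let reporter output be assigned to a particular well or receptor by sequencing, though the record does not say which receptor BC206 is paired with.
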