Addgene plasmid #203047: Salsa-BC206-P3B2
Purpose: Expression of barcoded reporter plasmid for PRESTO-Salsa; EGFP/BC206
Depositing lab: Noah Palm. Depositing organization: Yale University. Publication: Highly multiplexed bioactivity screening reveals human and microbiota metabolome-GPCRome interactions. Chen H, Rosen CE, Gonzalez-Hernandez JA, Song D, Potempa J, Ring AM, Palm NW. Cell. 2023 Jul 6;186(14):3095-3110.e19. doi: 10.1016/j.cell.2023.05.024. Epub 2023 Jun 14. PubMed 37321219.
Backbone
  Vector backbone: pCER206
  Vector type: Mammalian Expression
Growth in bacteria
  Bacterial resistance: Ampicillin, 100 μg/mL
  Growth temperature: 37°C
  Growth strain: DH5alpha
  Copy number: High Copy
Gene/Insert
  Gene/Insert name: EGFP/BC206
  Species: Synthetic
  Insert size (bp): 730
  Promoter: Tet Response Element (TRE)
  Cloning method: Restriction Enzyme; 5′ cloning site BsrGI (not destroyed); 3′ cloning site HindIII (not destroyed)
  Sequencing primers: 5′ Custom primer (GAAGCGCGATCACATGG)
Terms and licenses: Academic/Nonprofit Terms; Industry Terms: Not Available to Industry
How to cite: Salsa-BC206-P3B2 was a gift from Noah Palm (Addgene plasmid # 203047 ; http://n2t.net/addgene:203047 ; RRID:Addgene_203047)
