>Addgene plasmid #203047 | Salsa-BC206-P3B2 | depositor partial sequence | sequence record 393920 | BC206
CCCTGTGACG
